>Addgene plasmid #62291 | pDSAY | depositor full sequence | sequence record 112604 | pDSAY sequence 5144 bps
CTTTCCTGCGTTATCCCCTGATTCTGTGGATAACCGTATTACCGCCTTTGAGTGAGCTGATACCGCTCGC
CGCAGCCGAACGACCGAGCGCAGCGAGTCAGTGAGCGAGGAAGCGGAAGAGCGCCCAATACGCAAACCGC
CTCTCCCCGCGCGTTGGCCGATTCATTAATGCAGCTGGCACGACAGGTTTCCCGACTGGAAAGCGGGCAG
TGAGCGCAACGCAATTAATACGCGTACCGCTAGCATGGATGTTTTCCCAGTCACGACGTTGTAAAACGAC
GGCCAGTCTTAAGCTCGGGCCCCTACAGGTCACTAATACCATCTAAGTAGTTGATTCATAGTGACTGGAT
ATGTTGTGTTTTACAGTATTATGTAGTCTGTTTTTTATGCAAAATCTAATTTAATATATTGATATTTATA
TCATTTTACGTTTCTCGTTCAACTTTTCTATACAAAGTTGGTACCGGATCCAGAGACCCGCAACGCAATT
AATGTGAGTTAGCTCACTCATTAGGCACCCCAGGCTTTACACTTTATGCTTCCGGCTCGTATGTTGTGTG
GAATTGTGAGCGGATAACAATTTCACACAGGAAACAGCTATGACCATGATTACGCCAAGCGCGCAATTAA
CCCTCACTAAAGGGAACAAAAGCTGGAGCTCCACCGCGGTGGCGGCCGCTCTAGAACTAGTGGATCCCCC
GGGCTGCAGGAATTCGATATCAAGCTTATCGATACCGTCGACCTCGAGGGGGGGCCCGGTACCCAATTCG
CCCTATAGTGAGTCGTATTACGCGCGCTCACTGGCCGTCGTTTTACAACGTCGTGACTGGGAAAACCCTG
GCGTTACCCAACTTAATCGCCTTGCAGCACATCCCCCTTTCGCCAGCTGGCGTAATAGCGAAGAGGCCCG
CACCGATCGCCCTTCCCAACAGTTGCGCAGCCTGAATGGCGAATGGG
[124 nt withheld, positions 958-1081]
C
[91 nt withheld, positions 1083-1173]
A
[49 nt withheld, positions 1175-1223]
CCTTTGACGTTGGAGTCCACGTTCTTT
[37 nt withheld, positions 1251-1287]
ACCCTATCTCGGTCTATTCTTTTGATTTATAAGGGATTTTGCCGATTTCGGCCTATTGGTTAAAAAATGA
GCTGATTTAACAAAAATTTAACGCGGGTCTCCGCTTCTAGACATAATCAGCCATACCACATTTGTAGAGG
TTTTACTTGCTTTAAAAAACCTCCCACACCTCCCCCTGAACCTGAAACATAAAATGAATGCAATTGTTGT
TGTTAACTTGTTTATTGCAGCTTATAATGGTTACAAATAAAGCAATAGCATCACAAATTTCACAAATAAA
GCATTTTTCTTCACTGCATTCTAGTTGTGGTTTGTCCAAACTCATCAATGTATCTCGACGATGTAGGTCA
CAGTCTCGAAGCCGCGGTGCGGGTGCCAGGGCGTGCCCTTGGGCTCCCCGGGCGCGTACTCCACCTCACC
CATCTGGTCCATCATGATGAACGGGTCGAGGTGGCGGTAGTTGATCCCGGCGAACGCGCGGCGCACCGGG
AAGCCCTCGCCCTCGAAACCGCTGGGCGCGGTGGTCACGGTGAGCACGGGACGTGCGACGGCGTCGGCGG
GTGCGGATACGCGGGGCAGCGTCAGCGGGTTCTCGACGGTCACGGCGGGCAATTCCTGCAGACTTCCGGT
ATCTCGCGTTTGTTTGATCGCACGGTTCCCACAATGGTTAATTCGAGCTCGCCCGGGGATCTAATTCAAT
TAGAGACTAATTCAATTAGAGCTAATTCAATTAGGATCCAAGCTTATCGATTTCGAACCCTCGACCGCCG
GAGTATAAATAGAGGCGCTTCGTCTACGGAGCGACAATTCAATTCAAACAAGCAAAGTGAACACGTCGCT
AAGCGAAAGCTAAGCAAATAAACAAGCGCAGCTGAACAAGCTAAACAATCGGGGTACCGCTAGAGTCGAC
GGTACCGCGGGCCCGGGATCCACCGGTCGCCACCATGGTGAGCAAGGGCGAGGAGCTGTTCACCGGGGTG
GTGCCCATCCTGGTCGAGCTGGACGGCGACGTAAACGGCCACAAGTTCAGCGTGTCCGGCGAGGGCGAGG
GCGATGCCACCTACGGCAAGCTGACCCTGAAGTTCATCTGCACCACCGGCAAGCTGCCCGTGCCCTGGCC
CACCCTCGTGACCACCTTCGGCTACGGCCTGCAGTGCTTCGCCCGCTACCCCGACCACATGAAGCAGCAC
GACTTCTTCAAGTCCGCCATGCCCGAAGGCTACGTCCAGGAGCGCACCATCTTCTTCAAGGACGACGGCA
ACTACAAGACCCGCGCCGAGGTGAAGTTCGAGGGCGACACCCTGGTGAACCGCATCGAGCTGAAGGGCAT
CGACTTCAAGGAGGACGGCAACATCCTGGGGCACAAGCTGGAGTACAACTACAACAGCCACAACGTCTAT
ATCATGGCCGACAAGCAGAAGAACGGCATCAAGGTGAACTTCAAGATCCGCCACAACATCGAGGACGGCA
GCGTGCAGCTCGCCGACCACTACCAGCAGAACACCCCCATCGGCGACGGCCCCGTGCTGCTGCCCGACAA
CCACTACCTGAGCTACCAGTCCGCCCTGAGCAAAGACCCCAACGAGAAGCGCGATCACATGGTCCTGCTG
GAGTTCGTGACCGCCGCCGGGATCACTCTCGGCATGGACGAGCTGTACAAGTAAAGCGGCCGCGACTCTA
GATCATAATCAGCCATACCACATTTGTAGAGGTTTTACTTGCTTTAAAAAACCTCCCACACCTCCCCCTG
AACCTGAAACATAAAATGAATGCAATTGTTGTTGTTAACTTGTTTATTGCAGCTTATAATGGTTACAAAT
AAAGCAATAGCATCACAAATTTCACAAATAAAGCATTTTTTTCACTGCATTCTAGTTGTGGTTTGTCCAA
ACTCATCAATGTATCTTAAAGCTTATCGATACGCGTACGGCGCGCCTAGAGCGGCCGCCACCGCGGTGGA
GCTCGAGTACCCAGCTTTCTTGTACAAAGTTGGCATTATAAGAAAGCATTGCTTATCAATTTGTTGCAAC
GAACAGGTCACTATCAGTCAAAATAAAATCATTATTTGCCATCCAGCTGCAGGGCGGCCGCGATATCCCC
TATAGTGAGTCGTATTACATGGTCATAGCTGTTTCCTGGCAGCTCTGGCCCGTGTCTCAAAATCTCTGAT
GTTACATTGCACAAGATAAAAATATATCATCATGAACAATAAAACTGTCTGCTTACATAAACAGTAATAC
AAGGGGTGTTATGAGCCATATTCAACGGGAAACGTCGAGGCCGCGATTAAATTCCAACATGGATGCTGAT
TTATATGGGTATAAATGGGCTCGCGATAATGTCGGGCAATCAGGTGCGACAATCTATCGCTTGTATGGGA
AGCCCGATGCGCCAGAGTTGTTTCTGAAACATGGCAAAGGTAGCGTTGCCAATGATGTTACAGATGAGAT
GGTCAGACTAAACTGGCTGACGGAATTTATGCCTCTTCCGACCATCAAGCATTTTATCCGTACTCCTGAT
GATGCATGGTTACTCACCACTGCGATCCCCGGAAAAACAGCATTCCAGGTATTAGAAGAATATCCTGATT
CAGGTGAAAATATTGTTGATGCGCTGGCAGTGTTCCTGCGCCGGTTGCATTCGATTCCTGTTTGTAATTG
TCCTTTTAACAGCGATCGCGTATTTCGTCTCGCTCAGGCGCAATCACGAATGAATAACGGTTTGGTTGAT
GCGAGTGATTTTGATGACGAGCGTAATGGCTGGCCTGTTGAACAAGTCTGGAAAGAAATGCATAAACTTT
TGCCATTCTCACCGGATTCAGTCGTCACTCATGGTGATTTCTCACTTGATAACCTTATTTTTGACGAGGG
GAAATTAATAGGTTGTATTGATGTTGGACGAGTCGGAATCGCAGACCGATACCAGGATCTTGCCATCCTA
TGGAACTGCCTCGGTGAGTTTTCTCCTTCATTACAGAAACGGCTTTTTCAAAAATATGGTATTGATAATC
CTGATATGAATAAATTGCAGTTTCATTTGATGCTCGATGAGTTTTTCTAATCAGAATTGGTTAATTGGTT
GTAACACTGGCAGAGCATTACGCTGACTTGACGGGACGGCGCAAGCTCATGACCAAAATCCCTTAACGTG
AGTTACGCGTCGTTCCACTGAGCGTCAGACCCCGTAGAAAAGATCAAAGGATCTTCTTGAGATCCTTTTT
TTCTGCGCGTAATCTGCTGCTTGCAAACAAAAAAACCACCGCTACCAGCGGTGGTTTGTTTGCCGGATCA
AGAGCTACCAACTCTTTTTCCGAAGGTAACTGGCTTCAGCAGAGCGCAGATACCAAATACTGTTCTTCTA
GTGTAGCCGTAGTTAGGCCACCACTTCAAGAACTCTGTAGCACCGCCTACATACCTCGCTCTGCTAATCC
TGTTACCAGTGGCTGCTGCCAGTGGCGATAAGTCGTGTCTTACCGGGTTGGACTCAAGACGATAGTTACC
GGATAAGGCGCAGCGGTCGGGCTGAACGGGGGGTTCGTGCACACAGCCCAGCTTGGAGCGAACGACCTAC
ACCGAACTGAGATACCTACAGCGTGAGCTATGAGAAAGCGCCACGCTTCCCGAAGGGAGAAAGGCGGACA
GGTATCCGGTAAGCGGCAGGGTCGGAACAGGAGAGCGCACGAGGGAGCTTCCAGGGGGAAACGCCTGGTA
TCTTTATAGTCCTGTCGGGTTTCGCCACCTCTGACTTGAGCGTCGATTTTTGTGATGCTCGTCAGGGGGG
CGGAGCCTATGGAAAAACGCCAGCAACGCGGCCTTTTTACGGTTCCTGGCCTTTTGCTGGCCTTTTGCTC
ACATGTT
Features (pLannotate 1.2.2; 24 found; start..end, strand, type, name):
    121..213     +  CDS            lacI (fragment): lac repressor; lacI; The lac repressor binds to the lac operator to inhibit transcription in E. coli. This inhibition can be relieved by adding lactose or isopropyl-β-D-thiogalactopyranoside (IPTG).
    251..287     -  CDS            lacZα (fragment): LacZα fragment of β-galactosidase; lacZ fragment
    337..461     -  protein_bind   attR4: mutant version of attR; recombination site for the Gateway® LR reaction LR Clonase™
    490..511     +  protein_bind   CAP binding site: CAP binding activates transcription in the presence of cAMP. E. coli catabolite activator protein
    526..556     +  promoter       lac promoter: promoter for the E. coli lac operon
    564..580     +  protein_bind   lac operator: The lac repressor binds to the lac operator to inhibit transcription in E. coli. This inhibition can be relieved by adding lactose or isopropyl-β-D-thiogalactopyranoside (IPTG). lac repressor encoded by lacI
    625..643     +  promoter       T3 promoter: promoter for bacteriophage T3 RNA polymerase
    656..763     +  misc_feature   MCS: pBluescript multiple cloning site
    772..790     -  promoter       T7 promoter: promoter for bacteriophage T7 RNA polymerase
    798..953     +  CDS            lacZα (fragment): LacZα fragment of β-galactosidase; lacZ fragment
    958..1316    +  rep_origin     f1 ori (sequence partly withheld): f1 bacteriophage origin of replication; arrow indicates direction of (+) strand synthesis
   1399..1479    +  CDS            large T antigen (fragment): large T antigen from SV40 (simian virus 40)
   1502..1622    +  polyA_signal   SV40 poly(A) signal: SV40 polyadenylation signal
   1642..1711    +  protein_bind   attB: attB site for the φC31 integrase (Groth et al., 2000) phage φC31 integrase
   2055..2177    +  promoter       hsp70 promoter (fragment): Drosophila melanogaster hsp70Bb promoter
   2191..2224    +  misc_feature   MCS (fragment): multiple cloning site
   2232..2951    +  CDS            EYFP: enhanced YFP mammalian codon-optimized
   2968..3051    +  CDS            large T antigen (fragment): large T antigen from SV40 (simian virus 40)
   3074..3195    +  polyA_signal   SV40 poly(A) signal: SV40 polyadenylation signal
   3223..3251    -  misc_feature   MCS (fragment): pBluescript multiple cloning site
   3256..3355    -  protein_bind   attL2: mutant version of attL; recombination site for the Gateway® LR reaction LR Clonase™
   3386..3404    -  promoter       T7 promoter: promoter for bacteriophage T7 RNA polymerase
   3538..4347    +  CDS            KanR: aminoglycoside phosphotransferase; aph(3')-Ia; confers resistance to kanamycin in bacteria or G418 (Geneticin®) in eukaryotes
   4494..5082    +  rep_origin     ori: high-copy-number ColE1/pMB1/pBR322/pUC origin of replication
