[The description below was written by a language model from this plasmid's Addgene catalogue record and pLannotate feature annotations shown in this document.]
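Description:
pDSAY is an empty destination backbone for insect, and specifically mosquito, transgenesis. It was built on the Invitrogen Gateway donor vector pDONR P4r-P3r and is designed to receive inserts by Golden Gate assembly. It is maintained in E. coli as a high-copy plasmid through a ColE1/pUC-type origin and selected with kanamycin via the aph(3')-Ia gene. Remnants of the Gateway backbone are annotated as attR4-like and attL2-like sites, and an f1 origin is carried along within the pBluescript-derived segment.

The cloning position is a lacZα cassette (CAP site, lac promoter and operator, pBluescript multiple cloning site with T3 and T7 promoters) that the record describes as flanked by BsaI sites. Golden Gate assembly replaces this cassette with the insert, so recombinant colonies score white in blue-white screening. Because the cassette and the backbone each contain M13 primer sites, these sites are unique for sequencing only after cloning. An SV40 polyadenylation signal lies just downstream of the cloning site to terminate the assembled transcription unit.

Next comes a φC31 attB site. In the presence of φC31 integrase, it allows the plasmid to recombine into a corresponding attP docking site pre-installed in the host insect genome, giving site-specific integration rather than random transposon insertion.

Transgenic animals are identified with a 3xP3-EYFP marker. The feature table shows an hsp70 minimal promoter fragment driving EYFP with its own SV40 poly(A), and the 3xP3 elements are named in the catalogue entry but not separately annotated. 3xP3 typically gives fluorescence in the eyes and nervous tissue. No gene of interest is present, since users supply their own promoter and coding modules.
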