Addgene plasmid #62291: pDSAY
Purpose: (Empty Backbone) docking site transgenesis plasmid for GoldenGate Cloning and insect transgenesis, YFP marker
Depositing lab: Eric Marois. Depositing organization: CNRS UPR 9022, INSERM U1257, Réponse immunitaire chez le moustique anophèle vecteur du paludisme. Publication: Tools for Anopheles gambiae Transgenesis. Volohonsky G, Terenzi O, Soichot J, Naujoks DA, Nolan T, Windbichler N, Kapps D, Smidler AL, Vittu A, Costa G, Steinert S, Levashina EA, Blandin SA, Marois E. G3 (Bethesda). 2015 Apr 13. pii: g3.115.016808. doi: 10.1534/g3.115.016808. PubMed 25869647.
Backbone
  Vector backbone: pDONR P4r-P3r
  Backbone manufacturer: Invitrogen
  Backbone size (bp): 5147
  Modifications to backbone: LacZ cassette for blue-white selection flanked by BsaI sites for GoldenGate cloning of inserts. SV40 terminator. 3xP3-EYFP marker to select transgenic insects.
  Vector type: Insect Expression
Growth in bacteria
  Bacterial resistance: Kanamycin, 50 μg/mL
  Growth temperature: 37°C
  Growth strain: DH5alpha
  Copy number: High Copy
Gene/Insert
  Sequencing primers: 5′ M13F (after cloning! present twice before cloning); 3′ M13R (after cloning! present twice before cloning)
Terms and licenses: Academic/Nonprofit Terms; Industry Terms: Not Available to Industry
How to cite: pDSAY was a gift from Eric Marois (Addgene plasmid # 62291 ; http://n2t.net/addgene:62291 ; RRID:Addgene_62291)
