>Addgene plasmid #62291 | pDSAY | addgene partial sequence | sequence record 104214 | F1ori-F 5'-GTGGACTCTTGTTCCAAACTGG-3'
CCTATCTCGGTCTATTCTTTTGATTTATAAGGGATTTTGCCGATTTCGGCCTATTGGTTAAAAAATGAGC
TGATTTAACAAAAATTTAACGCGGGTCTCCGCTTCTAGACATAATCAGCCATACCACATTTGTAGAGGTT
TTACTTGCTTTAAAAAACCTCCCACACCTCCCCCTGAACCTGAAACATAAAATGAATGCAATTGTTGTTG
TTAACTTGTTTATTGCAGCTTATAATGGTTACAAATAAAGCAATAGCATCACAAATTTCACAAATAAAGC
ATTTTTCTTCACTGCATTCTAGTTGTGGTTTGTCCAAACTCATCAATGTATCTCGACGATGTAGGTCACA
GTCTCGAAGCCGCGGTGCGGGTGCCAGGGCGTGCCCTTGGGCTCCCCGGGCGCGTACTCCACCTCACCCA
TCTGGTCCATCATGATGAACGGGTCGAGGTGGCGGTAGTTGATCCCGGCGAACGCGCGGCGCACCGGGAA
GCCCTCGCCCTCGAAACCGCTGGGCGCGGTGGTCACGGTGAGCACGGGACGTGCGACGGCGTCGGCGGGT
GCGGATACGCGGGGCAGCGTCAGCGGGTTCTCGACGGTCACGGCGGGCAATTCCTGCAGACTTCCGGTAT
CTCGCGTTTGTTTGATCGCACGGTTCCCACAATGGTTAATTCGAGCTCGCCCGGGGATCTAATTCAATTA
GAGACTAATTCAATTAGAGCTAATTCAATTAGGATCCAAGCTTATCGATTTCGAACCCTCGACCGCCGGA
GTATAAATAGAGGCGCTTCGTCTACGGAGCGACAATTCAATTCAAACAAGCAAAGTGAACACGTCGCTAA
GCGAAAGCTAAGCAAATAAACAAGCGCAGCTGAACAAGCTAAACAATCGGGGTACCGCTAGAGTCGACGG
TACCGCGGGCCCGGGATCCACCGGTCGCCACCATGGTGAGCAAGGGCGAGGAGCTGTTCACCGGGGTGGT
GCCCATCCTGGTCGAGCTGGACGGCGACGTAAACGGCCACAAGTTCA
