>Addgene plasmid #62291 | pDSAY | addgene partial sequence | sequence record 104215 | pENTR1A-3 5'-GTAACATCAGAGATTTTGAGACAC-3'
AGCTGCCAGGAAACAGCTATGACCATGTAATACGACTCACTATAGGGGATATCGCGGCCGCCCTGCAGCT
GGATGGCAAATAATGATTTTATTTTGACTGATAGTGACCTGTTCGTTGCAACAAATTGATAAGCAATGCT
TTCTTATAATGCCAACTTTGTACAAGAAAGCTGGGTACTCGAGCTCCACCGCGGTGGCGGCCGCTCTAGG
CGCGCCGTACGCGTATCGATAAGCTTTAAGATACATTGATGAGTTTGGACAAACCACAACTAGAATGCAG
TGAAAAAAATGCTTTATTTGTGAAATTTGTGATGCTATTGCTTTATTTGTAACCATTATAAGCTGCAATA
AACAAGTTAACAACAACAATTGCATTCATTTTATGTTTCAGGTTCAGGGGGAGGTGTGGGAGGTTTTTTA
AAGCAAGTAAAACCTCTACAAATGTGGTATGGCTGATTATGATCTAGAGTCGCGGCCGCTTTACTTGTAC
AGCTCGTCCATGCCGAGAGTGATCCCGGCGGCGGTCACGAACTCCAGCAGGACCATGTGATCGCGCTTCT
CGTTGGGGTCTTTGCTCAGGGCGGACTGGTAGCTCAGGTAGTGGTTGTCGGGCAGCAGCACGGGGCCGTC
GCCGATGGGGGTGTTCTGCTGGTAGTGGTCGGCGAGCTGCACGCTGCCGTCCTCGATGTTGTGGCGGATC
TTGAAGTTCACCTTGATGCCGTTCTTCTGCTTGTCGGCCATGATATAGACGTTGTGGCTGTTGTAGTTGT
ACTCCAGCTTGTGCCCCAGGATGTTGCCGTCCTCCTTGAAGTCGATGCCCTTCAGCTCGATGCGGTTCAC
CAGGGTGTCGCCCTCGAACTTCACCTCGGCGCGGGTCTTGTAGTTGCCGTCGTCCTTGAAGAAGATGGTG
CGCTCCTGGACGTAGCCTTCGGGCATGGCGGACTTGAAGAAGTCGTGCTGCTTCATGTGGTCGGGGTAGC
GGGCGAAGCACTGCAGGCCGTAGCCGAAGGTGGTCACGAGGGTGGGCCAGGGCACGGGCAGCTTGCCGGT
GGTGCAGATGAACTTCAGGGTCAGCTTGCCGTAGGTGGCATCGCCCTCGCCCTCGCCGGACACGCTGAAC
TTGTGGCCGTTTACGTC
