>Addgene plasmid #62291 | pDSAY | addgene partial sequence | sequence record 104216 | pUC-4 5'-CAGTGAGCGAGGAAGCGGAAGAGCGCCCAA-3'
GCAAACCGCCTCTCCCCGCGCGTTGGCCGATTCATTAATGCAGCTGGCACGACAGGTTTCCCGACTGGAA
AGCGGGCAGTGAGCGCAACGCAATTAATACGCGTACCGCTAGCATGGATGTTTTCCCAGTCACGACGTTG
TAAAACGACGGCCAGTCTTAAGCTCGGGCCCCTACAGGTCACTAATACCATCTAAGTAGTTGATTCATAG
TGACTGGATATGTTGTGTTTTACAGTATTATGTAGTCTGTTTTTTATGCAAAATCTAATTTAATATATTG
ATATTTATATCATTTTACGTTTCTCGTTCAACTTTTCTATACAAAGTTGGTACCGGATCCAGAGACCCGC
AACGCAATTAATGTGAGTTAGCTCACTCATTAGGCACCCCAGGCTTTACACTTTATGCTTCCGGCTCGTA
TGTTGTGTGGAATTGTGAGCGGATAACAATTTCACACAGGAAACAGCTATGACCATGATTACGCCAAGCG
CGCAATTAACCCTCACTAAAGGGAACAAAAGCTGGAGCTCCACCGCGGTGGCGGCCGCTCTAGAACTAGT
GGATCCCCCGGGCTGCAGGAATTCGATATCAAGCTTATCGATACCGTCGACCTCGAGGGGGGGCCCGGTA
CCCAATTCGCCCTATAGTGAGTCGTATTACGCGCGCTCACTGGCCGTCGTTTTACAACGTCGTGACTGGG
AAAACCCTGGCGTTACCCAACTTAATCGCCTTGCAGCACATCCCCCTTTCGCCAGCTGGCGTAATAGCGA
AGAGGCCCGCACCGATCGCCCTTCCCAACAGTTGCGCAGCCTGAATGGCGAATGGGACGCGCCCTGTAGC
GGCGCATTAAGCGCGGCGGG
